Addgene plasmid #71730: pBAD-TRP32
Purpose: inducible expression of TRP32 in E.coli
Depositing lab: Jere McBride. Depositing organization: University of Texas Medical Branch at Galveston. Publication: A variable-length PCR target protein of Ehrlichia chaffeensis contains major species-specific antibody epitopes in acidic serine-rich tandem repeats. Luo T, Zhang X, Wakeel A, Popov VL, McBride JW. Infect Immun. 2008 Apr;76(4):1572-80. doi: 10.1128/IAI.01466-07. Epub 2008 Jan 22. PubMed 18212082.
Backbone
  Vector backbone: pBAD/Thio-TOPO
  Backbone manufacturer: Invitrogen
  Backbone size w/o insert (bp): 4454
  Vector type: Bacterial Expression
Growth in bacteria
  Bacterial resistance: Ampicillin, 100 μg/mL
  Growth temperature: 37°C
  Growth strain: DH5alpha
  Copy number: High Copy
Gene/Insert
  Gene/Insert name: TRP32 (alt name: VLPT)
  Species: Ehrlichia chaffeensis
  Insert size (bp): 594
  GenBank ID: AF121232
  Promoter: pBAD
  Tag / fusion protein: Thioredoxin (N terminal on backbone); 6xHIS (C terminal on backbone)
  Cloning method: Unknown
  Sequencing primers: 5′ pBAD-F; 3′ pTrcHis-R
Terms and licenses: Academic/Nonprofit Terms; Industry Terms: Not Available to Industry
How to cite: pBAD-TRP32 was a gift from Jere McBride (Addgene plasmid # 71730 ; http://n2t.net/addgene:71730 ; RRID:Addgene_71730)
