[The description below was written by a language model from this plasmid's Addgene catalogue record.]
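Description:
pBAD-TRP32 is a bacterial expression plasmid built on the commercial pBAD/Thio-TOPO backbone (about 4.5 kb without insert) for inducible production of the Ehrlichia chaffeensis protein TRP32 in E. coli. It is maintained as a high-copy plasmid under ampicillin selection. No feature table accompanies the record, so the origin of replication and other backbone elements are not itemised, and the cloning method is listed as unknown.

The payload is a 594 bp insert encoding TRP32, also known as VLPT (variable-length PCR target), a tandem repeat protein of E. chaffeensis. Transcription is driven by the pBAD promoter, the arabinose-inducible araBAD promoter, which generally gives tight repression without inducer and dose-dependent expression when arabinose is supplied. The coding sequence sits in frame between two backbone-encoded fusion partners: thioredoxin at the N terminus, which is commonly used to improve the solubility and yield of heterologous proteins in E. coli, and a 6xHis tag at the C terminus, which allows purification by immobilised metal affinity chromatography and detection with anti-His reagents.

The stated purpose is inducible expression of TRP32 in E. coli. The associated study concerns species-specific antibody epitopes located in the acidic, serine-rich tandem repeats of this protein, so the construct is suited to producing purified recombinant TRP32 for immunological work such as antigenicity testing and epitope characterisation, although the record does not detail specific downstream applications.
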