>Addgene plasmid #71730 | pBAD-TRP32 | addgene partial sequence | sequence record 131399 | pBAD-F 5'-ATGCCATAGCATTTTTATCC-3'
CTCTCTACTGTTTCTCCATACCCGTTTTTTTGGGCTAGAAATAATTTTGTTTAACTTTAAGAAGGAGATA
TACATACCCATGGGATCTGATAAAATTATTCATCTGACTGATGATTCTTTTGATACTGATGTACTTAAGG
CAGATGGTGCAATCCTGGTTGATTTCTGGGCACACTGGTGCGGTCCGTGCAAAATGATCGCTCCGATTCT
GGATGAAATCGCTGACGAATATCAGGGCAAACTGACCGTTGCAAAACTGAACATCGATCACAACCCGGGC
ACTGCGCCGAAATATGGCATCCGTGGTATCCCGACTCTGCTGCTGTTCAAAAACGGTGAAGTGGCGGCAA
CCAAAGTGGGTGCACTGTCTAAAGGTCAGTTGAAAGAGTTCCTCGACGCTAACCTGGCCGGCTCTGGATC
CGGTGATGACGATGACAAGCTCGCCCTTATGTCACAATTCTCTGAAGATAATATGGGTAATATACAAATG
CCTTTTGATTCTGATTCACATGAGCCTTCTCATCTTGAGCTACCTAGTCTTTCTGAAGAAGTGATTCAAT
TAGAGAGTGATCTACAACAATCTTCTAATTCTGATTTACACGGGTCTTTTTCTGTTGAGTTATTTGATCC
TTTTAAAGAAGCAGTTCAATTGGGGAATGATCTACAACAATCTTCTGATTCTGATTTACACGGGTCTTTT
TCTGTTGAGTTATTTGATCCTTCTAAAGAAGAAGTTCAATTGGAGAGTGATCTACAACAATCTTCTAATT
CTGATTTACACGAGTCTTCTTTTGTTGAGTTACCTGGTCCTTCCAAAGAA
