>Addgene plasmid #71730 | pBAD-TRP32 | addgene partial sequence | sequence record 131400 | pTrcHis-R 5'-cttctgcgttctgatttaatctg-3'
ACAGCCAGCTGGAGACCGTTTAAACTCAATGGTGATGGTGATGATGACCGGTACGCGTAGAATCGAGACC
GAGGAGAGGGTTAGGGATAGGCTTACCTTCAAGCTCGCCCTTCTCTAAACTACTTTCACTACAGTGATGA
CAATAATCTGGAGTAACATAATCAAAATAATAATAAGGATTATAACAACAATAATGATGATAATAATACG
GTGTATAACCAGACAAATAATTCATTGTACTAAAAACACCACCTAACAATAAGCCTAATTCAGATAAACT
AACATGGTCTTGTCCATATACTACATTTTTAGCATCATCTTCGAATTGAACTTCTTCTTTGGAAGGACCA
GGTAACTCAACAAAAGAAGACTCGTGTAAATCAGAATTAGAAGATTGTTGTAGATCACTCTCCAATTGAA
CTTCTTCTTTAGAAGGATCAAATAACTCAACAGAAAAAGACCCGTGTAAATCAGAATCAGAAGATTGTTG
TAGATCATTCCCCAATTGAACTGCTTCTTTAAAAGGATCAAATAACTCAACAGAAAAAGACCCGTGTAAA
TCAGAATTAGAAGATTGTTGTAGATCACTCTCTAATTGAATCACTTCTTCAGAAAGACTAGGTAGCTCAA
GATGAGAAGGCTCATGTGAATCAGAATCAAAAGGCATTTGTATATTACCCATATTATCTTCAGAGAATTG
TGACATAAGGGCGAGCTTGTCATCGTCATCACCGGATCCAGAGCCGGCCAGGTTAGCGTCGAGGAACTCT
TTCAACTGACCTTTAGACAGTGCACCCACTTTGGTTGCCGCCACTTCACCGTT
